Addgene plasmid #12028: pAG72 PFTK1 3'UTR
Depositing lab: David Bartel. Depositing organization: Whitehead Institute for Biomedical Research. Publication: The widespread impact of mammalian MicroRNAs on mRNA repression and evolution. Farh KK, Grimson A, Jan C, Lewis BP, Johnston WK, Lim LP, Burge CB, Bartel DP. Science. 2005 Dec 16. 310(5755):1817-21. 10.1126/science.1121158 PubMed 16308420.
Backbone
  Vector backbone: pIS2
  Backbone manufacturer: pIS2 derived from pRL-SV40 (Promega)
  Backbone size w/o insert (bp): 3700
  Vector type: Mammalian Expression, Luciferase
Growth in bacteria
  Bacterial resistance: Ampicillin, 100 μg/mL
  Growth temperature: 37°C
  Growth strain: DH5alpha
  Copy number: High Copy
Gene/Insert
  Gene/Insert name: PFTK1 3'UTR (alt name: PFTK1)
  Species: H. sapiens (human)
  Insert size (bp): 810
  GenBank ID: NM_012395
  Entrez Gene: CDK14 (a.k.a. PFTAIRE1, PFTK1)
  Cloning method: Restriction Enzyme; 5′ cloning site SacI (not destroyed); 3′ cloning site XbaI (not destroyed)
  Sequencing primers: 5′ EBV rev primer (GTGGTTTGTCCAAACTCATC)
Terms and licenses: Academic/Nonprofit Terms; Industry Terms: Not Available to Industry
Depositor comments: PFTK1 3'UTR in renilla luciferase reporter plasmid. Wild-type microRNA recognition sites (seed matches): 28-33 and 799-804 (?) and 814-819.
How to cite: pAG72 PFTK1 3'UTR was a gift from David Bartel (Addgene plasmid # 12028 ; http://n2t.net/addgene:12028 ; RRID:Addgene_12028)
