[The description below was written by a language model from this plasmid's Addgene catalogue record and pLannotate feature annotations shown in this document.]
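Description:
pAG72 PFTK1 3'UTR is a mammalian Renilla luciferase reporter plasmid built on pIS2, a derivative of the commercial pRL-SV40 vector, and carries an approximately 810 bp fragment of the human PFTK1 (CDK14, also called PFTAIRE1) 3' untranslated region. It is propagated in E. coli as a high-copy plasmid through a ColE1/pUC-type origin and is selected with ampicillin via the bla gene under its own promoter. The depositor's full sequence is 4,536 nt, consistent with the roughly 3.7 kb backbone plus insert.

The reporter unit begins with the SV40 enhancer and early promoter, followed by a chimeric β-globin/immunoglobulin intron that improves transcript processing. A T7 promoter then allows in vitro transcription, and it is followed by the Renilla reniformis luciferase coding sequence. The PFTK1 UTR fragment was cloned between retained SacI and XbaI sites. It is not itself annotated in the feature table, but the unannotated stretch between the end of Rluc (near the end of the circular record) and the SV40 poly(A) signal is where it would be expected to lie, so that it forms the 3' UTR of the luciferase mRNA. The poly(A) signal and an adjacent large T antigen fragment are annotated on the minus strand; the record does not explain this orientation.

The depositor notes that the insert contains wild-type microRNA recognition sites (seed matches) at three listed positions, one of them marked as uncertain. The record does not name the microRNA involved. The construct serves as the wild-type reporter in transfection assays that measure microRNA-mediated repression conferred by a 3' UTR. In such assays Renilla activity is typically compared with seed-mutant versions and normalised to a co-transfected control luciferase.
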