Features (pLannotate 1.2.2; 9 found; start..end, strand, type, name):
    856..977     -  polyA_signal   SV40 poly(A) signal: SV40 polyadenylation signal
   1000..1068    -  CDS            large T antigen (fragment): large T antigen from SV40 (simian virus 40)
   1110..1214    +  promoter       AmpR promoter: bla
   1215..2075    +  CDS            AmpR: β-lactamase; bla; confers resistance to ampicillin, carbenicillin, and related antibiotics
   2246..2834    +  rep_origin     ori: high-copy-number ColE1/pMB1/pBR322/pUC origin of replication
   2963..3320    +  promoter       SV40 promoter: SV40 enhancer and early promoter
   3390..3522    +  intron         chimeric intron: chimera between introns from human β-globin and immunoglobulin heavy chain genes
   3567..3585    +  promoter       T7 promoter: promoter for bacteriophage T7 RNA polymerase
   3595..4530    +  CDS            Rluc: luciferase from the anthozoan coelenterate Renilla reniformis (sea pansy)
>Addgene plasmid #12028 | pAG72 PFTK1 3'UTR | depositor full sequence | sequence record 7186 | Author sequence
GAGCTCAAAAAATACATTTTAAAAAAACATTCCAAGCCAATTGGAAGACATCATTGGGTTCTTACTTTAA
GACATCTCCTGGAATAACTGTTCAAATGCAGGTTTTAGAAACAATGCAGGAATCTTGCTTTAAAGATGAA
AAAGGGAATGGGCCAGCTTCCCTTACTCAAGGAGTTGAGGGACCTTGGAGGATGAAGGCGAGTATGTGAC
ACTGGAGAAAAGTGGACCAGGCATGTCTTTTGCTTTGATCTGGAGGGAGGGCTGCCTGATGCAGGCCGGC
TCCCAGTGGGGCAGGCCTCGCTGCAGAATGCCCAGTAGTACTGCGGCCAAGGGGACAGTTAGGAGACTTC
ATCTAAAGCATGAAACCTAGCTCCTCTACACACAAATTCCTATGGAAATACCTTTGTGTACAGTGTCTTA
CATTTTCCTATTAGTCAGAAAGAAGGAGAGAATGAGTGAGTGCTTGAAATGTGTCATACTGTTTTAGGAT
CAAGACTAGGAATTAGGAGCCAGGTTGACAAGGACTTTTTCTGAGAGTTGGGTGAGGGTAAAGCTTTTCT
ATAATCAAGCTCAATACACCAAGGAAACTGGATCCAGAATTCCTAAACTTTAAAATGGTACTGTCTGCGG
AGTGGAGTATGGATGGTTATGTCAAAGTCATAGTTCATCCTATCCAGATGTAGCATTCATGGTAAACTTT
TAAGTGCTAAGCAAGGAATTATTTACTGATTGGTTTTAAAGAGAGCAGAAAACACCCAAGTGTAGAATGT
CTACTGTTTGCTACCTAGAAATCTTTTCCATTCCTCTTTCATACATTCCAACCCACTCTAGAGCGGCCGC
TTCGAGCAGACATGATAAGATACATTGATGAGTTTGGACAAACCACAACTAGAATGCAGTGAAAAAAATG
CTTTATTTGTGAAATTTGTGATGCTATTGCTTTATTTGTAACCATTATAAGCTGCAATAAACAAGTTAAC
AACAACAATTGCATTCATTTTATGTTTCAGGTTCAGGGGGAGGTGTGGGAGGTTTTTTAAAGCAAGTAAA
ACCTCTACAAATGTGGTAAAATCGATAAGGATCCAGGTGGCACTTTTCGGGGAAATGTGCGCGGAACCCC
TATTTGTTTATTTTTCTAAATACATTCAAATATGTATCCGCTCATGAGACAATAACCCTGATAAATGCTT
CAATAATATTGAAAAAGGAAGAGTATGAGTATTCAACATTTCCGTGTCGCCCTTATTCCCTTTTTTGCGG
CATTTTGCCTTCCTGTTTTTGCTCACCCAGAAACGCTGGTGAAAGTAAAAGATGCTGAAGATCAGTTGGG
TGCACGAGTGGGTTACATCGAACTGGATCTCAACAGCGGTAAGATCCTTGAGAGTTTTCGCCCCGAAGAA
CGTTTTCCAATGATGAGCACTTTTAAAGTTCTGCTATGTGGCGCGGTATTATCCCGTATTGACGCCGGGC
AAGAGCAACTCGGTCGCCGCATACACTATTCTCAGAATGACTTGGTTGAGTACTCACCAGTCACAGAAAA
GCATCTTACGGATGGCATGACAGTAAGAGAATTATGCAGTGCTGCCATAACCATGAGTGATAACACTGCG
GCCAACTTACTTCTGACAACGATCGGAGGACCGAAGGAGCTAACCGCTTTTTTGCACAACATGGGGGATC
ATGTAACTCGCCTTGATCGTTGGGAACCGGAGCTGAATGAAGCCATACCAAACGACGAGCGTGACACCAC
GATGCCTGTAGCAATGGCAACAACGTTGCGCAAACTATTAACTGGCGAACTACTTACTCTAGCTTCCCGG
CAACAATTAATAGACTGGATGGAGGCGGATAAAGTTGCAGGACCACTTCTGCGCTCGGCCCTTCCGGCTG
GCTGGTTTATTGCTGATAAATCTGGAGCCGGTGAGCGTGGGTCTCGCGGTATCATTGCAGCACTGGGGCC
AGATGGTAAGCCCTCCCGTATCGTAGTTATCTACACGACGGGGAGTCAGGCAACTATGGATGAACGAAAT
AGACAGATCGCTGAGATAGGTGCCTCACTGATTAAGCATTGGTAACTGTCAGACCAAGTTTACTCATATA
TACTTTAGATTGATTTAAAACTTCATTTTTAATTTAAAAGGATCTAGGTGAAGATCCTTTTTGATAATCT
CATGACCAAAATCCCTTAACGTGAGTTTTCGTTCCACTGAGCGTCAGACCCCGTAGAAAAGATCAAAGGA
TCTTCTTGAGATCCTTTTTTTCTGCGCGTAATCTGCTGCTTGCAAACAAAAAAACCACCGCTACCAGCGG
TGGTTTGTTTGCCGGATCAAGAGCTACCAACTCTTTTTCCGAAGGTAACTGGCTTCAGCAGAGCGCAGAT
ACCAAATACTGTTCTTCTAGTGTAGCCGTAGTTAGGCCACCACTTCAAGAACTCTGTAGCACCGCCTACA
TACCTCGCTCTGCTAATCCTGTTACCAGTGGCTGCTGCCAGTGGCGATAAGTCGTGTCTTACCGGGTTGG
ACTCAAGACGATAGTTACCGGATAAGGCGCAGCGGTCGGGCTGAACGGGGGGTTCGTGCACACAGCCCAG
CTTGGAGCGAACGACCTACACCGAACTGAGATACCTACAGCGTGAGCTATGAGAAAGCGCCACGCTTCCC
GAAGGGAGAAAGGCGGACAGGTATCCGGTAAGCGGCAGGGTCGGAACAGGAGAGCGCACGAGGGAGCTTC
CAGGGGGAAACGCCTGGTATCTTTATAGTCCTGTCGGGTTTCGCCACCTCTGACTTGAGCGTCGATTTTT
GTGATGCTCGTCAGGGGGGCGGAGCCTATGGAAAAACGCCAGCAACGCGGCCTTTTTACGGTTCCTGGCC
TTTTGCTGGCCTTTTGCTCACATGGCTCGACAGATCTGCGCAGCACCATGGCCTGAAATAACCTCTGAAA
GAGGAACTTGGTTAGGTACCTTCTGAGGCGGAAAGAACCAGCTGTGGAATGTGTGTCAGTTAGGGTGTGG
AAAGTCCCCAGGCTCCCCAGCAGGCAGAAGTATGCAAAGCATGCATCTCAATTAGTCAGCAACCAGGTGT
GGAAAGTCCCCAGGCTCCCCAGCAGGCAGAAGTATGCAAAGCATGCATCTCAATTAGTCAGCAACCATAG
TCCCGCCCCTAACTCCGCCCATCCCGCCCCTAACTCCGCCCAGTTCCGCCCATTCTCCGCCCCATGGCTG
ACTAATTTTTTTTATTTATGCAGAGGCCGAGGCCGCCTCGGCCTCTGAGCTATTCCAGAAGTAGTGAGGA
GGCTTTTTTGGAGGCCTAGGCTTTTGCAAAAAGCTTGATTCTTCTGACACAACAGTCTCGAACTTAAGCT
GCAGAAGTTGGTCGTGAGGCACTGGGCAGGTAAGTATCAAGGTTACAAGACAGGTTTAAGGAGACCAATA
GAAACTGGGCTTGTCGAGACAGAGAAGACTCTTGCGTTTCTGATAGGCACCTATTGGTCTTACTGACATC
CACTTTGCCTTTCTCTCCACAGGTGTCCACTCCCAGTTCAATTACAGCTCTTAAGGCTAGAGTACTTAAT
ACGACTCACTATAGGCTAGCCACCATGACTTCGAAAGTTTATGATCCAGAACAAAGGAAACGGATGATAA
CTGGTCCGCAGTGGTGGGCCAGATGTAAACAAATGAATGTTCTTGATTCATTTATTAATTATTATGATTC
AGAAAAACATGCAGAAAATGCTGTTATTTTTTTACATGGTAACGCGGCCTCTTCTTATTTATGGCGACAT
GTTGTGCCACATATTGAGCCAGTAGCGCGGTGTATTATACCAGACCTTATTGGTATGGGCAAATCAGGCA
AATCTGGTAATGGTTCTTATAGGTTACTTGATCATTACAAATATCTTACTGCATGGTTTGAACTTCTTAA
TTTACCAAAGAAGATCATTTTTGTCGGCCATGATTGGGGTGCTTGTTTGGCATTTCATTATAGCTATGAG
CATCAAGATAAGATCAAAGCAATAGTTCACGCTGAAAGTGTAGTAGATGTGATTGAATCATGGGATGAAT
GGCCTGATATTGAAGAAGATATTGCGTTGATCAAATCTGAAGAAGGAGAAAAAATGGTTTTGGAGAATAA
CTTCTTCGTGGAAACCATGTTGCCATCAAAAATCATGAGAAAGTTAGAACCAGAAGAATTTGCAGCATAT
CTTGAACCATTCAAAGAGAAAGGTGAAGTTCGTCGTCCAACATTATCATGGCCTCGTGAAATCCCGTTAG
TAAAAGGTGGTAAACCTGACGTTGTACAAATTGTTAGGAATTATAATGCTTATCTACGTGCAAGTGATGA
TTTACCAAAAATGTTTATTGAATCGGACCCAGGATTCTTTTCCAATGCTATTGTTGAAGGTGCCAAGAAG
TTTCCTAATACTGAATTTGTCAAAGTAAAAGGTCTTCATTTTTCGCAAGAAGATGCACCTGATGAAATGG
GAAAATATATCAAATCGTTCGTTGAGCGAGTTCTCAAAAATGAACAATAATTCTAG
