>Addgene plasmid #12028 | pAG72 PFTK1 3'UTR | addgene partial sequence | sequence record 18621 | 12028 with EBV-rev
TGCTCGAGCGGCCGCTCTAGAACGCTAGAGTGGGTTGGAATGTATGAAAGAGGAATGGAAAAGATTTCTA
GGTAGCAAACAGTAGACATTCTACACTTGGGTGTTTTCTGCTCTCTTTAAAACCAATCAGTAAATAATTC
CTTGCTTAGCACTTAAAAGTTTACCATGAATGCTACATCTGGATAGGATGAACTATGACTTTGACATAAC
CATCCATACTCCACTCCGCAGACAGTACCATTTTAAAGTTTAGGAATTCTGGATCCAGTTTCCTTGGTGT
ATTGAGCTTGATTATAGAAAAGCTTTACCCTCACCCAACTCTCAGAAAAAGTCCTTGTCAACCTGGCTCC
TAATTCCTAGTCTTGATCCTAAAACAGTATGACACATTTCAAGCACTCACTCATTCTCTCCTTCTTTCTG
ACTAATAGGAAAATGTAAGACACTGTACACAAAGGTATTTCCATAGGAATTTGTGTGTAGAGGAGCTAGG
TTTCATGCTTTAGATGAAGTCTCCTAACTGTCCCCTTGGCCGCAGTACTACTGGGCATTCTGCAGCGAGG
CCTGCCCCACTGGGAGCCGGCCTGCATCAGGCAGCCCTCCCTCCAGATCAAAGCAAAAGACATGCCTGGT
CCACTTTTCTCCAGTGTCACATACTCGCCTTCATCCTCCAA
